>Addgene plasmid #152700 | pGBW-m4133753 | depositor full sequence | sequence record 295712 | Full Sequence
CACCATGAATGAGCTTAGTCCTGTTGCACTACGACAGATGTCTTGTGCTGCCGGTACTACACAAACTGCT
TGCACTGATGACAATGCGTTAGCTTACTACAACACAACAAAGGGAGGTAGGTTTGTACTTGCACTGTTAT
CCGATTTACAGGATTTGAAATGGGCTAGATTCCCTAAGAGTGATGGAACTGGTACTATCTATACAGAACT
GGAACCACCTTGTAGGTTTGTTACAGACACACCTAAAGGTCCTAAAGTGAAGTATTTATACTTTATTAAA
GGATTAAACAACCTAAATAGAGGTATGGTACTTGGTAGTTTAGCTGCCACAGTACGTCTAGAAAACCTTT
ACTTTCAGTCGATGAGTGACAAAATCATTCATCTAACCGATGACTCCTTTGATACAGACGTGTTGAAGGC
CGATGGTGCGATACTGGTAGATTTCTGGGCTGAATGGTGTGGCCCGTGCAAGATGATCGCACCCATTCTG
GACGAGATCGCCGACGAGTATCAAGGAAAATTAACTGTCGCTAAGCTTAATATAGATCAGAACCCAGGGA
CGGCACCTAAATACGGCATCAGGGGAATACCTACCCTCCTGCTCTTTAAGAATGGGGAAGTTGCCGCGAC
AAAAGTGGGAGCCCTGTCTAAGGGCCAGCTAAAAGAGTTCTTGGACGCTAACCTGGCAGGTTCAGGCTCG
GGGCACATGCACCATCACCATCACCATAGCAGCGGGCTCGTGCCACGCGGCTAAGCTAGCTTGACTGACT
GAGATACAGCGTACCTTCAGCTCACAGACATGATAAGATACATTGATGAGTTTGGACAAACCACAACTAG
AATGCAGTGAAAAAAATGCTTTATTTGTGAAATTTGTGATGCTATTGCTTTATTTGTAACCATTATAAGC
TGCAATAAACAAGTTAACAACAACAATTGCATTCATTTTATGTTTCAGGTTCAGGGGGAGGTGTGGGAGG
TTTTTTAAAGCAAGTAAAACCTCTACAAATGTGGTATTGGCCCATCTCTATCGGTATCGTAGCATAACCC
CTTGGGGCCTCTAAACGGGTCTTGAGGGGTTTTTTGTGCCCCTCGGGCCGGATTGCTATCTACCGGCATT
GGCGCAGAAAAAAATGCCTGATGCGACGCTGCGCGTCTTATACTCCCACATATGCCAGATTCAGCAACGG
ATACGGCTTCCCCAACTTGCCCACTTCCATACGTGTCCTCCTTACCAGAAATTTATCCTTAAGGTCGTCA
GCTATCCTGCAGGCGATCTCTCGATTTCGATCAAGACATTCCTTTAATGGTCTTTTCTGGACACCACTAG
GGGTCAGAAGTAGTTCATCAAACTTTCTTCCCTCCCTAATCTCATTGGTTACCTTGGGCTATCGAAACTT
AATTAACCAGTCAAGTCAGCTACTTGGCGAGATCGACTTGTCTGGGTTTCGACTACGCTCAGAATTGCGT
CAGTCAAGTTCGATCTGGTCCTTGCTATTGCACCCGTTCTCCGATTACGAGTTTCATTTAAATCATGTGA
GCAAAAGGCCAGCAAAAGGCCAGGAACCGTAAAAAGGCCGCGTTGCTGGCGTTTTTCCATAGGCTCCGCC
CCCCTGACGAGCATCACAAAAATCGACGCTCAAGTCAGAGGTGGCGAAACCCGACAGGACTATAAAGATA
CCAGGCGTTTCCCCCTGGAAGCTCCCTCGTGCGCTCTCCTGTTCCGACCCTGCCGCTTACCGGATACCTG
TCCGCCTTTCTCCCTTCGGGAAGCGTGGCGCTTTCTCATAGCTCACGCTGTAGGTATCTCAGTTCGGTGT
AGGTCGTTCGCTCCAAGCTGGGCTGTGTGCACGAACCCCCCGTTCAGCCCGACCGCTGCGCCTTATCCGG
TAACTATCGTCTTGAGTCCAACCCGGTAAGACACGACTTATCGCCACTGGCAGCAGCCACTGGTAACAGG
ATTAGCAGAGCGAGGTATGTAGGCGGTGCTACAGAGTTCTTGAAGTGGTGGCCTAACTACGGCTACACTA
GAAGAACAGTATTTGGTATCTGCGCTCTGCTGAAGCCAGTTACCTTCGGAAAAAGAGTTGGTAGCTCTTG
ATCCGGCAAACAAACCACCGCTGGTAGCGGTGGTTTTTTTGTTTGCAAGCAGCAGATTACGCGCAGAAAA
AAAGGATCTCAAGAAGATCCTTTGATCTTTTCTACGGGGTCTGACGCTCAGTGGAACGAAAACTCACGTT
AAGGGATTTTGGTCATGAGATTATCAAAAAGGATCTTCACCTAGATCCTTTTAAATTAAAAATGAAGTTT
TAAATCAATCTAAAGTATATATGAGTAAACTTGGTCTGACAGTTACCAATGCTTAATCAGTGAGGCACCT
ATCTCAGCGATCTGTCTATTTCGTTCATCCATAGTTGCATTTAAATTTCCGAACTCTCCAAGGCCCTCGT
CGGAAAATCTTCAAACCTTTCGTCCGATCCATCTTGCAGGCTACCTCTCGAACGAACTATCGCAAGTCTC
TTGGCCGGCCTTGCGCCTTGGCTATTGCTTGGCAGCGCCTATCGCCAGGTATTACTCCAATCCCGAATAT
CCGAGATCGGGATCACCCGAGAGAAGTTCAACCTACATCCTCAATCCCGATCTATCCGAGATCCGAGGAA
TATCGAAATCGGGGCGCGCCTGGCCTCCGCGCCGGGTTTTGGCGCCTCCCGCGGGCGCCCCCCTCGTCAC
GGCGAGCGCTGCCACGTCAGACGAAGGGCGCAGGAGCGTCCTGATCCTTCCGCCCGGACGCTCAGGACAG
CGGCCCGCTGCTCATAAGACTCGGCCTTAGAACCCCAGTATCAGCAGAAGGACATTTTAGGACGGGACTT
GGGTGACTCTAGGGCACTGGTTTTCTTTCCAGAGAGCGGAACAGGCGAGGAAAAGTAGTCCCTTCTCGGC
GATTCTGCGGAGGGATCTCCGTGGGGCGGTGAACGCCGATGATTATATAAGGACGCGCCGGGTGTGGCAC
AGCTAGTTCCGTCGCAGCCGGGATTTGGGTCGCGGTTCTTGTTTGTGGATCGCTGTGATCGTCACTTGGT
GAGTAGCGGGCTGCTGGGCTGGCCGGGGCTTTCGTGGCCGCCGGGCCGCTCGGTGGGACGGAAGCGTGTG
GAGAGACCGCCAAGGGCTGTAGTCTGGGTCCGCGAGCAAGGTTGCCCTGAACTGGGGGTTGGGGGGAGCG
CAGCAAAATGGCGGCTGTTCCCGAGTCTTGAATGGAAGACGCTTGTGAGGCGGGCTGTGAGGTCGTTGAA
ACAAGGTGGGGGGCATGGTGGGCGGCAAGAACCCAAGGTCTTGAGCCCTTCGCTAATGCGGGAAAGCTCT
TATTCGGGTGAGATGGGCTGGGCACCATCTGGGGACCCTGACGTGAAGTTTGTCACTGACTGGAGAACTC
GGTTTGTCGTCTGTTGCGGGGGCGGCAGTTATGGCGGTGCCGTTGGGCAGTGCACCCGTACCTTTGGGAG
CGCGCGCCCTCGTCGTGTCGTGACGTCACCCGTTCTGTTGGCTTATAATGCAGGGTGGGGCCACCTGCCG
GTAGGTGTGCGGTAGGCTTTTCTCCGTCGCAGGACGCAGGGTTCGGGCCTAGGGTAGGCTCTCCTGAATC
GACAGGCGCCGGACCTCTGGTGAGGGGAGGGATAAGTGAGGCGTCAGTTTCTTTGGTCGGTTTTATGTAC
CTATCTTCTTAAGTAGCTGAAGCTCCGGTTTTGAACTATGCGCTCGGGGTTGGCGAGTGTGTTTTGTGAA
GTTTTTTAGGCACCTTTTGAAATGTAATCATTTGGGTCAATATGTAATTTTCAGTGTTAGACTTGTAAAT
TGTCCGCTAAATTCTGGCCGTTTTTGGCTTTTTTGTTAGACAACATGACCGAGTACAAGCCCACGGTGCG
CCTCGCCACCCGCGACGACGTCCCCAGGGCCGTACGCACCCTCGCCGCCGCGTTCGCCGACTACCCCGCC
ACGCGCCACACCGTCGATCCGGACCGCCACATCGAGCGGGTCACCGAGCTGCAAGAACTCTTCCTCACGC
GCGTCGGGCTCGACATCGGCAAGGTGTGGGTCGCGGACGACGGCGCCGCGGTGGCGGTCTGGACCACGCC
GGAGAGCGTCGAAGCGGGGGCGGTGTTCGCCGAGATCGGCCCGCGCATGGCCGAGTTGAGCGGTTCCCGG
CTGGCCGCGCAGCAACAGATGGAGGGCCTCCTGGCGCCGCACCGGCCCAAGGAGCCCGCGTGGTTCCTGG
CCACCGTCGGCGTCTCGCCCGACCACCAGGGCAAGGGTCTGGGCAGCGCCGTCGTGCTCCCCGGAGTGGA
GGCCGCCGAGCGCGCCGGGGTGCCCGCCTTCCTGGAGACCTCCGCGCCCCGCAACCTCCCCTTCTACGAG
CGGCTCGGCTTCACCGTCACCGCCGACGTCGAGGTGCCCGAAGGACCGCGCACCTGGTGCATGACCCGCA
AGCCCGGTGCCTAGGCTAGTATGTAAGCCTAGTCTTAGATAATAAAATCGCTATCCATCGAAGATGGATG
TGTGTTGGTTTTTTGTGTGTGTAACGCTAGGCGCGCCTGGTGTACCGAGAACGATCCTCTCAGTGCGAGT
CTCGACGATCCATATCGTTGCTTGGCAGTCAGCCAGTCGGAATCCAGCTTGGGACCCAGGAAGTCCAATC
GTCAGATATTGTACTCAAGCCTGGTCACGGCAGCGTACCGATCTGTTTAAACCTAGATATTGATAGTCTG
ATCGGTCAACGTATAATCGAGTCCTAGCTTTTGCAAACATCTATCAAGAGACAGGATCAGCAGGAGGCTT
TCGCATGAGTATTCAACATTTCCGTGTCGCCCTTATTCCCTTTTTTGCGGCATTTTGCCTTCCTGTTTTT
GCTCACCCAGAAACGCTGGTGAAAGTAAAAGATGCTGAAGATCAGTTGGGTGCGCGAGTGGGTTACATCG
AACTGGATCTCAACAGCGGTAAGATCCTTGAGAGTTTTCGCCCCGAAGAACGCTTTCCAATGATGAGCAC
TTTTAAAGTTCTGCTATGTGGCGCGGTATTATCCCGTATTGACGCCGGGCAAGAGCAACTCGGTCGCCGC
ATACACTATTCTCAGAATGACTTGGTTGAGTATTCACCAGTCACAGAAAAGCATCTTACGGATGGCATGA
CAGTAAGAGAATTATGCAGTGCTGCCATAACCATGAGTGATAACACTGCGGCCAACTTACTTCTGACAAC
GATTGGAGGACCGAAGGAGCTAACCGCTTTTTTGCACAACATGGGGGATCATGTAACTCGCCTTGATCGT
TGGGAACCGGAGCTGAATGAAGCCATACCAAACGACGAGCGTGACACCACGATGCCTGTAGCAATGGCAA
CAACCTTGCGTAAACTATTAACTGGCGAACTACTTACTCTAGCTTCCCGGCAACAGTTGATAGACTGGAT
GGAGGCGGATAAAGTTGCAGGACCACTTCTGCGCTCGGCCCTTCCGGCTGGCTGGTTTATTGCTGATAAA
TCTGGAGCCGGTGAGCGTGGGTCTCGCGGTATCATTGCAGCACTGGGGCCAGATGGTAAGCCCTCCCGTA
TCGTAGTTATCTACACGACGGGGAGTCAGGCAACTATGGATGAACGAAATAGACAGATCGCTGAGATAGG
TGCCTCACTGATTAAGCATTGGTAACCGATTCTAGGTGCATTGGCGCAGAAAAAAATGCCTGATGCGACG
CTGCGCGTCTTATACTCCCACATATGCCAGATTCAGCAACGGATACGGCTTCCCCAACTTGCCCACTTCC
ATACGTGTCCTCCTTACCAGAAATTTATCCTTAAGATCGTTTAAACTCGACTCTGGCTCTATCGAATCTC
CGTCGTTTCGAGCTTACGCGAACAGCCGTGGCGCTCATTTGCTCGTCGGGCATCGAATCTCGTCAGCTAT
CGTCAGCTTACCTTTTTGGCAGCGATCGCGGCTCCCGACATCTTGGACCATTAGCTCCACAGGTATCTTC
TTCCCTCTAGTGGTCATAACAGCAGCTTCAGCTACCTCTCAATTCAAAAAACCCCTCAAGACCCGTTTAG
AGGCCCCAAGGGGTTATGCTATCAATCGTTGCGTTACACACACAAAAAACCAACACACATCCATCTTCGA
TGGATAGCGATTTTATTATCTAACTGCTGATCGAGTGTAGCCAGATCTAGTAATCAATTACGGGGTCATT
AGTTCATAGCCCATATATGGAGTTCCGCGTTACATAACTTACGGTAAATGGCCCGCCTGGCTGACCGCCC
AACGACCCCCGCCCATTGACGTCAATAATGACGTATGTTCCCATAGTAACGCCAATAGGGACTTTCCATT
GACGTCAATGGGTGGAGTATTTACGGTAAACTGCCCACTTGGCAGTACATCAAGTGTATCATATGCCAAG
TACGCCCCCTATTGACGTCAATGACGGTAAATGGCCCGCCTGGCATTATGCCCAGTACATGACCTTATGG
GACTTTCCTACTTGGCAGTACATCTACGTATTAGTCATCGCTATTACCATGCTGATGCGGTTTTGGCAGT
ACATCAATGGGCGTGGATAGCGGTTTGACTCACGGGGATTTCCAAGTCTCCACCCCATTGACGTCAATGG
GAGTTTGTTTTGGCACCAAAATCAACGGGACTTTCCAAAATGTCGTAACAACTCCGCCCCATTGACGCAA
ATGGGCGGTAGGCGTGTACGGTGGGAGGTCTATATAAGCAGAGCTGGTTTAGTGAACCGTCAGATCAGAT
CTTTGTCGATCCTACCATCCACTCGACACACCCGCCAGCGGCCGC
Features (pLannotate 1.2.2; 20 found; start..end, strand, type, name):
    362..688     +  CDS            trxA: THIO_ECO57 - Experimental evidence at protein level: Swiss-Prot protein existence level 1. Participates in various redox reactions through the reversible oxidation of its active center dithiol to a disulfide and catalyzes dithiol-disulfide exchange reactions. From Escherichia coli O157:H7.
    710..727     +  CDS            6xHis: 6xHis affinity tag
    804..925     -  polyA_signal   SV40 poly(A) signal: SV40 polyadenylation signal
    948..1017    -  CDS            large T antigen (fragment): large T antigen from SV40 (simian virus 40)
   1040..1086    +  terminator     T7 terminator: transcription terminator for bacteriophage T7 RNA polymerase
   1116..1252    +  terminator     rrnG terminator: transcription terminator from the E. coli ribosomal RNA rrnG operon (Albrechtsen et al., 1991)
   1297..1368    +  misc_feature   3' β-globin insulator: insulator downstream of the human β-globin locus (Farrell et al., 2002)
   1594..2182    -  rep_origin     ori: high-copy-number ColE1/pMB1/pBR322/pUC origin of replication
   2354..2418    -  CDS            bla(M) (fragment): β-lactamase lacking the signal sequence; bla(M); allows cytosolic expression of β-lactamase
   2682..3891    +  promoter       UbC promoter: human ubiquitin C promoter
   3895..4492    +  CDS            PuroR (fragment): puromycin N-acetyltransferase; pac from Streptomyces; confers resistance to puromycin
   4521..4569    +  polyA_signal   poly(A) signal: synthetic polyadenylation signal
   4835..5695    +  CDS            AmpR: β-lactamase; bla; confers resistance to ampicillin, carbenicillin, and related antibiotics
   5708..5844    +  terminator     rrnG terminator: transcription terminator from the E. coli ribosomal RNA rrnG operon (Albrechtsen et al., 1991)
   5989..6060    +  misc_feature   5' β-globin insulator: insulator upstream of the human β-globin locus (Farrell et al., 2002)
   6065..6111    -  terminator     T7 terminator: transcription terminator for bacteriophage T7 RNA polymerase
   6129..6177    -  polyA_signal   poly(A) signal: synthetic polyadenylation signal
   6258..6561    +  enhancer       CMV enhancer: human cytomegalovirus immediate early enhancer
   6634..6651    -  promoter       CMV promoter (fragment): human cytomegalovirus (CMV) immediate early promoter
   6714..6765    +  promoter       CMVd2 promoter: truncated human cytomegalovirus (CMV) immediate early promoter that yields moderately reduced expression relative to the full-length promoter
