[The description below was written by a language model from this plasmid's Addgene catalogue record and pLannotate feature annotations shown in this document.]
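Description:
pGBW-m4133753 is a mammalian expression plasmid for wild-type SARS-CoV-2 nsp9, a mature product of the ORF1ab polyprotein, built on the pTwist_CMV_Puro_6 backbone. In bacteria it is maintained through a high-copy ColE1/pUC-type origin and an AmpR β-lactamase gene conferring ampicillin resistance. For selection in mammalian cells it carries a separate cassette in which the human ubiquitin C promoter drives puromycin N-acetyltransferase, followed by a synthetic polyadenylation signal.

The expression unit begins with the CMV immediate-early enhancer and promoter elements near the end of the circular map, and transcription runs across the numbering origin into the insert. The nsp9 coding sequence itself was not annotated in the feature table, but the roughly 330 bp insert presumably occupies the unannotated region between the CMV promoter and the first annotated feature. Directly downstream lies E. coli thioredoxin (trxA) followed by a 6xHis affinity tag, consistent with the catalogue entry describing a C-terminal, TEV-cleavable TRX fusion supplied by the backbone. The TEV site is not separately annotated, and the His tag appears only in the feature table. An SV40 polyadenylation signal is annotated just after the fusion, although on the opposite strand. Thioredoxin is commonly used as a solubility-enhancing partner, the His tag allows affinity capture, and TEV cleavage would release nsp9 from the tags.

The cassette is flanked by 5' and 3' β-globin insulator elements, along with T7 and rrnG transcription terminators and an upstream synthetic poly(A) signal. These parts help isolate the expression unit from read-through transcription originating elsewhere in the plasmid. The construct suits transient or puromycin-selected expression of tagged nsp9 in mammalian cells, for example for purification or interaction studies, though the record states no purpose beyond expression.
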