Addgene plasmid #152700: pGBW-m4133753
Purpose: Mammalian expression plasmid for SARS-CoV-2 nsp9
Depositing lab: Ginkgo Bioworks & Benjie Chen. Depositing organization: Ginkgo Bioworks.
Backbone
  Vector backbone: pTwist_CMV_Puro_6
  Backbone size w/o insert (bp): 6080
  Vector type: Mammalian Expression
  Selectable markers: Puromycin
Growth in bacteria
  Bacterial resistance: Ampicillin, 100 μg/mL
  Growth temperature: 37°C
  Growth strain: DH5alpha
  Copy number: High Copy
Gene/Insert
  Gene/Insert name: SARS-CoV-2 nsp9
  Species: Severe acute respiratory syndrome coronavirus 2
  Insert size (bp): 332
  Mutation: wt
  Entrez Gene: ORF1ab (a.k.a. GU280_gp01)
  Promoter: CMV
  Tag / fusion protein: Cleavable TEV;TRX (C terminal on backbone)
  Cloning method: Unknown
Resource information
  A portion of this plasmid was derived from a plasmid made by: GinkgoBioworks
Depositor comments: NCBI reference sequence: YP_009725305.1
How to cite: pGBW-m4133753 was a gift from Ginkgo Bioworks & Benjie Chen (Addgene plasmid # 152700 ; http://n2t.net/addgene:152700 ; RRID:Addgene_152700)
